>Addgene plasmid #244656 | CL20_mEGFP_FOidr_104 | addgene full sequence | sequence record 488129 | Addgene NGS Result
AAAAAAAATCTAACCTCAAGTCAAGGCTTTTCTATGGAATAAGGAATGGACAGCAGGGGGCTGTTTCATA
TACTGATGACCTCTTTATAGCCAACCTTTGTTCATGGCAGCCAGCATATGGGCATATGTTGCCAAACTCT
AAACCAAATACTCATTCTGATGTTTTAAATGATTTGCCCTCCCATATGTCCTTCCGAGTGAGAGACACAA
AAAATTCCAACACACTATTGCAATGAAAATAAATTTCCTTTATTAGCCAGAAGTCAGATGCTCAAGGGGC
TTCATGATGTCCCCATAATTTTTGGCAGAGGGAAAAAGATCTGCTAGCTCGAGCAGCTGAAGCTTTATTG
AGGCTTAAGCAGTGGGTTCCCTAGTTAGCCAGAGAGCTCCCAGGCTCAGATCTGGTCTAACCAGAGAGAC
CCAGTACAGGCAAAAAGCAGATCTTGTCTTCTTTGGGAGTGAATTAGCCCTTCCAGTCCCCCCTTTTCTT
TTAAAAAGTGGCTAAGATCTACAGCTGCCTTGTAAGTCATTGGTCTTAAAGGTACCGTAATCTTATCTAG
AACCGGTTCAGCGACGATAGGGATGGAAGCCCTGAACATTGTGGTTCTGCCCACGGCCAAAACCACTACC
GCCTGCAGGCGGACCCCCTGAGCCAGGAACAGAGGGGCCACCATAACTCGGAGGTTGCTGGGATGGATCA
CTGAAGCCTTGGCCGAAACCTGATAAGTCCTGTCCGTAACCGGCATACTGCCCATAAGGGAAGTCTGGCT
GCGCTGTTGGTGGCTTGGACATGTCGGGGGCAGCCTGACTAGGAGGCGGCGGAAAGGCCAAAGGTGCCGC
ACCTGGGGTAGCTGGTGGAGGTGGGACACCTGGCGGGGCAAATTGGTCGGGTGGTGGCGGGGGTGGCCCA
TAGCCAAAACTAAACTGCGGGGGAGCGCCATACCCCTGAGGGAACCCCTGGGGAGGTGGAAACCCTCCTG
GGGGCGTAGAGACGATATAAGACGTAAATGGTGGTGGAGGCGGCGGCGCGCCACGTCCTGCGGGCGGGGG
ACCATAGCCCCCGATGGCTTGTCCAGCGGGTACCCACATTCCCTGTGGACCGTAGCCTTGCTGCCAGGTC
GGAGGTGGTTGACCCGCCCAACCATTTGCGGCGTTGGGAACGACACGTGACCCCCACTGACTTGCACCGG
GTTGACCGGGGGCCTGACTCTTTGAGTCGCGTGGTTCGGCACGCTTAACTTCAACCTTTTTCCCCATGAT
GTCGTGGAAGTGCATGTTCACGGCTTGGTCCACCGATTGCTCGTCCTCAAAAGTAATGAATCCGAAGCCG
ACGGGCGACGGGCAAGCACCGTTAGCGGAGTTCAAATCCCCTCCTAACATCGCTCCTGCACTAGCTGGAC
GTTGAGGTAACCCAGGGGACACGCTGTTGCGTTGTAATGCAGGCTGCTGCGGTGACAGCAAACGAGGATC
GGTAAGGCTTGAAGTGACCAGCGACGGGGTCACCAAACTCCCTGATGGATTACTAAATTGAAGGGAACTC
TGGTTACTAACTGGTACGGTTACGGGCATCGCCCGGGAAGCGGCCGCACTTCCCCCGGAGCCTCCGCTTC
CGCCCTTGTACAGCTCGTCCATGCCGAGAGTGATCCCGGCGGCGGTCACGAACTCCAGCAGGACCATGTG
ATCGCGCTTCTCGTTGGGGTCTTTGCTCAGCTTGGACTGGGTGCTCAGGTAGTGGTTGTCGGGCAGCAGC
ACGGGGCCGTCGCCGATGGGGGTGTTCTGCTGGTAGTGGTCGGCGAGCTGCACGCTGCCGTCCTCGATGT
TGTGGCGGATCTTGAAGTTCACCTTGATGCCGTTCTTCTGCTTGTCGGCCATGATATAGACGTTGTGGCT
GTTGTAGTTGTACTCCAGCTTGTGCCCCAGGATGTTGCCGTCCTCCTTGAAGTCGATGCCCTTCAGCTCG
ATGCGGTTCACCAGGGTGTCGCCCTCGAACTTCACCTCGGCGCGGGTCTTGTAGTTGCCGTCGTCCTTGA
AGAAGATGGTGCGCTCCTGGACGTAGCCTTCGGGCATGGCGGACTTGAAGAAGTCGTGCTGCTTCATGTG
GTCGGGGTAGCGGCTGAAGCACTGCACGCCGTAGGTCAGGGTGGTCACGAGGGTGGGCCAGGGCACGGGC
AGCTTGCCGGTGGTGCAGATGAACTTCAGGGTCAGCTTGCCGTAGGTGGCATCGCCCTCGCCCTCGCCGG
ACACGCTGAACTTGTGGCCGTTTACGTCGCCGTCCAGCTCGACCAGGATGGGCACCACCCCGGTGAACAG
CTCCTCGCCCTTGCTCACCATGGTGGCGACCGGTGGATCCCGGGCCCGCGGTACCGTCGACTGCAGAATT
CGGTTCACTAAACGAGCCCGGTTCACTAAACGAGCTCTGCTTATATAGACCTCCCACCGTACACGCCTAC
CGCCCATTTGCGTCAATGGGGCGGAGTTGTTACGACATTTTGGAAAGTCCCGTTGATTTTGGTGCCAAAA
CAAACTCCCATTGACGTCAATGGGGTGGAGACTTGGAAATCCCCGTGAGTCAAACCGCTATCCACGCCCA
TTGATGTACTGCCAAAACCGCATCACCATGGTAATAGCGATGACTAATACGTAGATGTACTGCCAAGTAG
GAAAGTCCCATAAGGTCATGTACTGGGCATAATGCCAGGCGGGCCATTTACCGTCATTGACGTCAATAGG
GGGCGTACTTGGCATATGATACACTTGATGTACTGCCAAGTGGGCAGTTTACCGTAAATACTCCACCCAT
TGACGTCAATGGAAAGTCCCTATTGGCGTTACTATGGGAACATACGTCATTATTGACGTCAATGGGCGGG
GGTCGTTGGGCGGTCAGCCAGGCGGGCCATTTACCGTAAGTTATGTAACGCGGAACTCCATATATGGGCT
ATGAACTAATGACCCCGTAATTGATTACTATTAATAACTAGCACGCGTTCGAAGCTTGAGCTCGGTCCCC
TCGGGGTTGGGAGGTGGGTCTGAAACGATAATGGTGAATATCCCTGCCTAACTCTATTCACTATAGAAAG
TACAGCAAAAACTATTCTTAAACCTACCAAGCCTCCTACTATCATTATGAATAATTTTATATACCACAGC
CAATTTGTTATGTTAAACCAATTCCACAAACTTGCCCATTTATCTAATTCCAATAATTCTTGTTCATTCT
TTTCTTGCTGGTTTTGCGATTCTTCAATTAAGGAGTGTATTAAGCTTGTGTAATTGTTAATTTCTCTGTC
CCACTCCATCCAGGTCGTGTGATTCCAAATCTGTTCCAGAGATTTATTACTCCAACTAGCATTCCAAGGC
ACAGCAGTGGTGCAAATGAGTTTTCCAGAGCAACCCCAAATCCCCAGGAGCTGTTGATCCTTTAGGTATC
TTTCCACAGCCAGGATTCTTGCCTGGAGCTGCTTGATGCCCCAGACTGTGAGTTGCAACAGATGCTGTTG
CGCCTCAATAGCCCTCAGCAAATTGTTCTGCTGCTGCACTATACCAGACAATAATTGTCTGGCCTGTACC
GTCAGCGTCATTGACGCTGCGCCCATAGTGCTTCCTGCTGCTCCCAAGAACCCAAGGAACAAAGCTCCTA
TTCCCACTGCTCTTTTTTCTCTCTGCACCACTCTTCTCTTTGCCTTGGTGGGTGCTACTCCTAATGGTTC
AATTTTTACTACTTTATATTTATATAATTCACTTCTCCAATTGTCCCTCATATCTCCTCCTTATGGTGTT
TTACTAAACTTTTCCATGTTCTAATCCTCATCCTGTCTACTTGCCACACAATCATCACCTGCCATCTGTT
TTCCATAATCCCTAATGATCTTTGCTTTTCTTCTTGGCACTACTTTTATGTCACTATTATCTTGTATTAC
TACTGCCCCTTCACCTTTCCAGAGGAGCTTTGCTGGTCCTTTCCAAAGTGGATTTCTGCTGTCCCTGTAA
TAAACCCGAAAATTTTGAATTTTTGTAATTTGTTTTTGTAATTCTTTAGTTTGTATGTCTGTTGCTATTA
TGTCTACTATTCTTTCCCCTGCACTGTACCCCCCAATCCCCCCTTTTCTTTTAAAATTGTGGATGAATAC
TGCCATTTGTACTGCTGTCTTAAGATGTTCAGCCTGATCTCTTACCTGTCCTATAATTTTCTTTAATTCT
TTATTCATAGATTCTACTACTCCTTGACTTTGGGGATTGTAGGGAATTTCCAGGTCTGAAGATCCTGCTG
CTTGCTGTGCTTTTTTCTTACTTTTGTTTTGCTCTTCCTCTATCTTGTCTAAAGCTTCCTTGGTGTCTTT
TATCTCTATCCTTTGATGCACACAATAGAGGGTTGCTACTGTATTATATAATGATCTAAGTTCTTCTGAT
CCTGTCTGAAGGGATGGTTGTAGCTGTCCCAGTATTTGTCTACAGCCTTCTGATGTTTCTAACAGGCCAG
TATTAACTGCGAATCGTTCTAGCTCCCTGCTTGCCCATACTATATGTTTTAATTTATATTTTTTCTTTCC
CCCTGGCCTTAACCGAATTTTTTCCCATCGCGATCTAATTCTCCCCCGCTTAATACTGACGCTCTCGCAC
CCATCTCTCTCCTTCTAGCCTCCGCTAGTCAAAATTTTTGGCGTACTCACCAGTCGCCGCCCCTCGCCTC
TTGCCGTGCGCGCTTCAGCAAGCCGAGTCCTGCGTCGAGAGAGCTCCTCTGGTTTCCCTTTCGCTTTCAA
GTCCCTGTTCGGGCGCCACTGCTAGAGATTTTCCACACTGACTAAAAGGGTCTGAGGGATCTCTAGTTAC
CAGAGTCACACAACAGACGGGCACACACTACTTGAAGCACTCAAGGCAAGCTTTATTGAGGCTTAAGCAG
TGGGTTCCCTAGTTAGCCAGAGAGCTCCCAGGCTCAGATCTGGTCTAACCAGAGAGACCCAGTACAGGCA
AAAAGCAGCTGCTTATATGCAGGATCTGAGGGCTCGCCACTCCCCAGTCCCGCCCAGGCCACGCCTCCCA
TGGTAATAGCGATGACTAATACGTAGATGTACTGCCAAGTAGGAAAGTCCCATAAGGTCATGTACTGGGC
ATAATGCCAGGCGGGCCATTTACCGTCATTGACGTCAATAGGGGGCGTACTTGGCATATGATACACTTGA
TGTACTGCCAAGTGGGCAGTTTACCGTAAATACTCCACCCATTGACGTCAATGGAAAGTCCCTATTGGCG
TTACTATGGGAACATACGTCATTATTGACGTCAATGGGCGGGGGTCGTTGGGCGGTCAGCCAGGCGGGCC
ATTTACCGTAAGTTATGTAACGCGGAACTCCATATATGGGCTATGAACTAATGACCCCGTAATTGATTAC
TATTAATAACTAGTCAATAATCAATGTCGACCCAGGTGGCACTTTTCGGGGAAATGTGCGCGGAACCCCT
ATTTGTTTATTTTTCTAAATACATTCAAATATGTATCCGCTCATGAGACAATAACCCTGATAAATGCTTC
AATAATATTGAAAAAGGAAGAGTATGAGTATTCAACATTTCCGTGTCGCCCTTATTCCCTTTTTTGCGGC
ATTTTGCCTTCCTGTTTTTGCTCACCCAGAAACGCTGGTGAAAGTAAAAGATGCTGAAGATCAGTTGGGT
GCACGAGTGGGTTACATCGAACTGGATCTCAACAGCGGTAAGATCCTTGAGAGTTTTCGCCCCGAAGAAC
GTTTTCCAATGATGAGCACTTTTAAAGTTCTGCTATGTGGCGCGGTATTATCCCGTATTGACGCCGGGCA
AGAGCAACTCGGTCGCCGCATACACTATTCTCAGAATGACTTGGTTGAGTACTCACCAGTCACAGAAAAG
CATCTTACGGATGGCATGACAGTAAGAGAATTATGCAGTGCTGCCATAACCATGAGTGATAACACTGCGG
CCAACTTACTTCTGACAACGATCGGAGGACCGAAGGAGCTAACCGCTTTTTTGCACAACATGGGGGATCA
TGTAACTCGCCTTGATCGTTGGGAACCGGAGCTGAATGAAGCCATACCAAACGACGAGCGTGACACCACG
ATGCCTGTAGCAATGGCAACAACGTTGCGCAAACTATTAACTGGCGAACTACTTACTCTAGCTTCCCGGC
AACAATTAATAGACTGGATGGAGGCGGATAAAGTTGCAGGACCACTTCTGCGCTCGGCCCTTCCGGCTGG
CTGGTTTATTGCTGATAAATCTGGAGCCGGTGAGCGTGGGTCTCGCGGTATCATTGCAGCACTGGGGCCA
GATGGTAAGCCCTCCCGTATCGTAGTTATCTACACGACGGGGAGTCAGGCAACTATGGATGAACGAAATA
GACAGATCGCTGAGATAGGTGCCTCACTGATTAAGCATTGGTAACTGTCAGACCAAGTTTACTCATATAT
ACTTTAGATTGATTTAAAACTTCATTTTTAATTTAAAAGGATCTAGGTGAAGATCCTTTTTGATAATCTC
ATGACCAAAATCCCTTAACGTGAGTTTTCGTTCCACTGAGCGTCAGACCCCGTAGAAAAGATCAAAGGAT
CTTCTTGAGATCCTTTTTTTCTGCGCGTAATCTGCTGCTTGCAAACAAAAAAACCACCGCTACCAGCGGT
GGTTTGTTTGCCGGATCAAGAGCTACCAACTCTTTTTCCGAAGGTAACTGGCTTCAGCAGAGCGCAGATA
CCAAATACTGTTCTTCTAGTGTAGCCGTAGTTAGGCCACCACTTCAAGAACTCTGTAGCACCGCCTACAT
ACCTCGCTCTGCTAATCCTGTTACCAGTGGCTGCTGCCAGTGGCGATAAGTCGTGTCTTACCGGGTTGGA
CTCAAGACGATAGTTACCGGATAAGGCGCAGCGGTCGGGCTGAACGGGGGGTTCGTGCACACAGCCCAGC
TTGGAGCGAACGACCTACACCGAACTGAGATACCTACAGCGTGAGCTATGAGAAAGCGCCACGCTTCCCG
AAGGGAGAAAGGCGGACAGGTATCCGGTAAGCGGCAGGGTCGGAACAGGAGAGCGCACGAGGGAGCTTCC
AGGGGGAAACGCCTGGTATCTTTATAGTCCTGTCGGGTTTCGCCACCTCTGACTTGAGCGTCGATTTTTG
TGATGCTCGTCAGGGGGGCGGAGCCTATGGAAAAACGCCAGCAACGCGGCCTTTTTACGGTTCCTGGCCT
TTTGCTGGCCTTTTGCTCACATGTTCTTTCCTGCGTTATCCCCTGCTTCTGTGGATAACCGTATTACCGC
CTTTGAGTGAGCTGATACCGCTCGCCGCAGCCGAACGACCGAGCGCAGCGAGTCAGTGAGCGAGGAAGCG
GAAGAGCGCCCAATACGCAAACCGCCTCTCCCCGCGCGTTGGCCGATTCATTAATGCAGCGGATCCAGAC
ATGATAAGATACATTGATGAGTTTGGACAAACCACAACTAGAATGCAGTGAAAAAAATGCTTTATTTGTG
AAATTTGTGATGCTATTGCTTTATTTGTAACCATTATAAGCTGCAATAAACAAGTTAGCTTTTTGCAAAA
GCCTAGGCCTCCAAAAAAGCCTCCTCACTACTTCTGGAATAGCTCAGAGGCCGAGGCGGCCTCGGCCTCT
GCATAAATAAAAAAAATTAGTCAGCCATGGGGCGGAGAATGGGCGGAACTGGGCGGAGTTAGGGGCGGGA
TGGGCGGAGTTAGGGGCGGGACTATGGTTGCTGACTAATTGAGATGCGGATCCGCTGGCACGACAGGTTT
CCCGACTGGAAAGCGGGCAGTGAGCGCAACGCAATTAATGTGAGTTAGCTCACTCATTAGGCACCCCAGG
CTTTACACTTTATGCTTCCGGCTCGTATGTTGTGTGGAATTGTGAGCGGATAACAATTTCACACAGGAAA
CAGCTATGACCATGATTACGCCAAGCTTGGGCTGCAGGTCGAGGGATCTCCATAAGAGAAGAGGGACAGC
TATGACTGGGAGTAGTCAGGAGAGGAGGAAAAATCTGGCTAGTAAAACATGTAAGGAAAATTTTAGGGAT
GTTAAAGAAAAAAATAACACAAAACAAAATAT
Features (pLannotate 1.2.2; 30 found; start..end, strand, type, name):
    199..254     -  polyA_signal   β-globin poly(A) signal: rabbit β-globin polyadenylation signal (Gil and Proudfoot, 1987)
    340..475     -  LTR            3' LTR (ΔU3) (fragment): self-inactivating 3' long terminal repeat (LTR) from HIV-1
    477..545     -  CDS            nef (fragment): NEF_HV1Z2 - Experimental evidence at protein level: Swiss-Prot protein existence level 1. Extracellular Nef protein targets CD4(+) T-lymphocytes for apoptosis by interacting with CXCR4 surface receptors. From Human immunodeficiency virus type 1 group M subtype D (isolate Z2/CDC-Z34) (HIV-1).
    571..1335    -  CDS            DAZAP1 (fragment): DAZP1_HUMAN - Experimental evidence at protein level: Swiss-Prot protein existence level 1. RNA-binding protein, which may be required during spermatogenesis. From Homo sapiens (Human).
   1312..1572    -  CDS            MEF2D (fragment): MEF2D_HUMAN - Experimental evidence at protein level: Swiss-Prot protein existence level 1. Transcriptional activator which binds specifically to the MEF2 element, 5'-YTA[AT](4)TAR-3', found in numerous muscle-specific, growth factor- and stress-induced genes. Mediates cellular functions not only in skeletal and cardiac muscle development, but also in neuronal differentiation and survival. Plays diverse roles in the control of cell growth, survival and apoptosis via p38 MAPK signaling in muscle-specific and/or growth factor-related transcription. Plays a critical role in the regulation of neur
   1615..2331    -  CDS            mEGFP: mEGFP is a basic (constitutively fluorescent) green fluorescent protein published in 2002, derived from Aequorea victoria. It has moderate acid sensitivity.
   2345..2382    -  misc_feature   MCS (fragment): multiple cloning site
   2381..2397    -  promoter       tight TRE promoter (fragment): Tet-responsive promoter PTight, consisting of seven tet operator sequences followed by the minimal CMV promoter
   2413..2616    -  promoter       CMV promoter: human cytomegalovirus (CMV) immediate early promoter
   2617..2920    -  enhancer       CMV enhancer: human cytomegalovirus immediate early enhancer
   2988..3004    -  misc_feature   MCS (fragment): multiple cloning site
   3004..3029    -  CDS            Rev (fragment): human immunodeficiency virus 1 (HIV-1) Rev protein; rev; enhances nuclear export of unspliced and incompletely spliced viral mRNAs
   3406..3639    -  misc_feature   RRE: The Rev response element (RRE) of HIV-1 allows for Rev-dependent mRNA export from the nucleus to the cytoplasm.
   3773..3856    -  CDS            vif (fragment): VIF_HV1BR - Experimental evidence at protein level: Swiss-Prot protein existence level 1. Counteracts the innate antiviral activity of host APOBEC3F and APOBEC3G. Forms a complex with host APOBEC3F and APOBEC3G thus preventing the entry of these lethally hypermutating enzymes into progeny virions. Recruits an active E3 ubiquitin ligase complex composed of elongin BC, CUL5, and RBX2 to induce polyubiquitination of APOBEC3G and APOBEC3F. In turn, they are directed to the 26S proteasome for degradation. Vif interaction with APOBEC3G also blocks its cytidine deaminase activity in a proteasome-inde
   3999..4116    -  misc_feature   cPPT/CTS: central polypurine tract and central termination sequence of HIV-1
   4265..4624    -  CDS            HIV-1 gag (fragment): gag protein from human immunodeficiency virus 1; gag
   4608..4733    -  misc_feature   HIV-1 Ψ: packaging signal of human immunodeficiency virus type 1
   4780..5037    -  LTR            5' LTR (truncated): truncated 5' long terminal repeat (LTR) from HIV-1
   5039..5418    -  enhancer       CMV enhancer: human cytomegalovirus immediate early enhancer
   5449..5553    +  promoter       AmpR promoter: bla
   5554..6414    +  CDS            AmpR: β-lactamase; bla; confers resistance to ampicillin, carbenicillin, and related antibiotics
   6585..7173    +  rep_origin     ori: high-copy-number ColE1/pMB1/pBR322/pUC origin of replication
   7356..7410    +  CDS            lacI (fragment): lac repressor; lacI; The lac repressor binds to the lac operator to inhibit transcription in E. coli. This inhibition can be relieved by adding lactose or isopropyl-β-D-thiogalactopyranoside (IPTG).
   7412..7546    -  polyA_signal   SV40 poly(A) signal: SV40 polyadenylation signal
   7566..7701    -  rep_origin     SV40 ori: SV40 origin of replication
   7725..7747    -  promoter       SV40 promoter (fragment): SV40 enhancer and early promoter
   7754..7793    +  CDS            lacI (fragment): lac repressor; lacI; The lac repressor binds to the lac operator to inhibit transcription in E. coli. This inhibition can be relieved by adding lactose or isopropyl-β-D-thiogalactopyranoside (IPTG).
   7806..7827    +  protein_bind   CAP binding site: CAP binding activates transcription in the presence of cAMP. E. coli catabolite activator protein
   7842..7872    +  promoter       lac promoter: promoter for the E. coli lac operon
   7880..7896    +  protein_bind   lac operator: The lac repressor binds to the lac operator to inhibit transcription in E. coli. This inhibition can be relieved by adding lactose or isopropyl-β-D-thiogalactopyranoside (IPTG). lac repressor encoded by lacI
