[The description below was written by a language model from this plasmid's Addgene catalogue record and pLannotate feature annotations shown in this document.]
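Description:
CL20_mEGFP_FOidr_104 is an 8,082-nt mammalian expression plasmid built on the CL20 backbone. The catalogue lists it only as a mammalian expression vector, but the feature table shows it has the architecture of a self-inactivating HIV-1 lentiviral transfer vector. It is propagated in E. coli through a high-copy ColE1/pUC-type origin and selected with ampicillin (β-lactamase under its own promoter). Remnants of a cloning-vector backbone are also annotated, including lac promoter/operator and CAP site elements, short lacI fragments, and an SV40 origin and poly(A) signal.

The viral portion begins with a CMV enhancer fused to a truncated 5' LTR, which would drive genomic RNA transcription in packaging cells without Tat. This is followed by the Ψ packaging signal with a partial gag sequence, the cPPT/CTS, and the Rev response element for Rev-dependent nuclear export. It ends in a ΔU3 3' LTR fragment with a rabbit β-globin polyadenylation signal beyond it. Short hits to vif, Rev and nef appear to be residual HIV-1 sequence rather than functional genes.

The internal cassette uses the CMV immediate-early enhancer and promoter to express monomeric EGFP fused to the N terminus of FOidr_104. This is an unmutated intrinsically disordered region taken from the human MEF2D–DAZAP1 fusion protein (residues 141–474 according to the depositor's note). It is annotated as a MEF2D fragment running directly into a DAZAP1 fragment. No mammalian selection marker is annotated, so the mEGFP signal is the readout. The construct is intended for expressing and visualising this fusion-oncoprotein-derived IDR in mammalian cells, and the associated publication concerns protein condensate formation and RNA biology.
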