Addgene plasmid #244656: CL20_mEGFP_FOidr_104
Purpose: Express mEGFP-tagged intrinsically disordered protein (IDR), FOidr_104, derived from human fusion protein MEF2D_DAZAP1
Depositing lab: Richard Kriwacki. Depositing organization: St. Jude Children's Research Hospital. Publication: Proteome-wide computational analyses reveal links between protein condensate formation and RNA biology. Maiti S, Tripathi S, Baggett DW, Phillips AH, Park CG, Wang J, Wahiduzzaman, Freyaldenhoven WT, Kinger S, Pioso BJ, Bollinger JC, Somjee R, Lang B, Babu MM, Kriwacki RW. Sci Adv. 2025 Dec 5;11(49):eady1420. doi: 10.1126/sciadv.ady1420. Epub 2025 Dec 3. PubMed 41337585.
Backbone
  Vector backbone: CL20
  Vector type: Mammalian Expression
Growth in bacteria
  Bacterial resistance: Ampicillin, 100 μg/mL
  Growth temperature: 37°C
  Growth strain: NEB Stable
  Copy number: High Copy
Gene/Insert
  Gene/Insert name: FOidr_104
  Species: H. sapiens (human)
  Mutation: Unmutated
  Tag / fusion protein: monomeric EGFP (N terminal on insert)
  Cloning method: Restriction Enzyme; 5′ cloning site Unknown (unknown if destroyed)
Terms and licenses: Academic/Nonprofit Terms; Industry Terms: Not Available to Industry
Depositor comments: MEF2D_DAZAP1_141_474
How to cite: CL20_mEGFP_FOidr_104 was a gift from Richard Kriwacki (Addgene plasmid # 244656 ; http://n2t.net/addgene:244656 ; RRID:Addgene_244656)
